Addgene plasmid #170820: pCMV-GABRA1-IRES2-EGFP
Purpose: human GABAA receptors alpha1 subunit and IRES2-EGFP
Depositing lab: Tingwei Mu. Publication: Remodeling the endoplasmic reticulum proteostasis network restores proteostasis of pathogenic GABAA receptors. Fu YL, Han DY, Wang YJ, Di XJ, Yu HB, Mu TW. PLoS One. 2018 Nov 27;13(11):e0207948. doi: 10.1371/journal.pone.0207948. eCollection 2018. PubMed 30481215.
Backbone
  Vector backbone: pIRES2-EGFP
  Vector type: Mammalian Expression
  Selectable markers: Neomycin (select with G418)
Growth in bacteria
  Bacterial resistance: Kanamycin, 50 μg/mL
  Growth temperature: 37°C
  Growth strain: DH5alpha
  Copy number: High Copy
Gene/Insert
  Gene/Insert name: Human GABAA receptor alpha1 subunit (alt name: GABRA1)
  Species: H. sapiens (human)
  GenBank ID: NM_000806.5
  Entrez Gene: GABRA1 (a.k.a. DEE19, ECA4, EIEE19, EJM, EJM5)
  Tag / fusion protein: IRES2-EGFP (C terminal on backbone)
Terms and licenses: Academic/Nonprofit Terms; Industry Terms: Not Available to Industry
How to cite: pCMV-GABRA1-IRES2-EGFP was a gift from Tingwei Mu (Addgene plasmid # 170820 ; http://n2t.net/addgene:170820 ; RRID:Addgene_170820)
