[The description below was written by a language model from this plasmid's Addgene catalogue record and pLannotate feature annotations shown in this document.]
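Description:
pCMV-GABRA1-IRES2-EGFP is a mammalian expression plasmid built on the pIRES2-EGFP backbone that carries the human GABAA receptor alpha1 subunit (GABRA1) coding sequence. It is maintained in E. coli at high copy through a ColE1/pUC-type origin and also contains an f1 phage origin. A single NeoR/KanR (Tn5 aminoglycoside phosphotransferase) gene serves both hosts. A bacterial bla-type promoter drives it for kanamycin selection, and the adjacent SV40 enhancer/early promoter drives it in mammalian cells for G418 selection, with an HSV TK polyadenylation signal terminating the cassette. Short matches to ble, SV40 large T antigen and the bGH poly(A) signal in the feature tables are fragments of backbone sequence rather than functional elements.

The expression unit is bicistronic. The CMV immediate-early enhancer and promoter transcribe a single mRNA that contains the GABRA1 open reading frame, cloned between remnants of the multiple cloning site, followed by the encephalomyocarditis virus IRES2 element, EGFP and an SV40 poly(A) signal. Although the catalogue lists IRES2-EGFP as a C-terminal tag, the IRES initiates translation of EGFP independently. The alpha1 subunit is therefore made as a separate, apparently untagged protein, and green fluorescence marks the transfected cells that express it. The alpha1 subunit is a component of the heteropentameric GABA-gated chloride channel. The associated publication concerns endoplasmic reticulum proteostasis of pathogenic GABAA receptors, which suggests use in transfection studies of receptor folding, assembly and trafficking. The sequencing-derived and depositor sequences are the same length and show the same feature layout, differing only in the start coordinate and in how the IRES is annotated.
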