Features (pLannotate 1.2.2; 17 found; start..end, strand, type, name):
     61..364     +  enhancer       CMV enhancer: human cytomegalovirus immediate early enhancer
    365..568     +  promoter       CMV promoter: human cytomegalovirus (CMV) immediate early promoter
    591..634     +  misc_feature   MCS (fragment): multiple cloning site
    679..2046    +  CDS            GABRA1: GBRA1_HUMAN - Experimental evidence at protein level: Swiss-Prot protein existence level 1. Ligand-gated chloride channel which is a component of the heteropentameric receptor for GABA, the major inhibitory neurotransmitter in the brain (PubMed:23909897, PubMed:25489750, PubMed:29950725). Plays an important role in the formation of functional inhibitory GABAergic synapses in addition to mediating synaptic inhibition as a GABA-gated ion channel (PubMed:23909897, PubMed:25489750). The gamma2 subunit is necessary but not sufficient for a rapid formation of active synaptic contacts and the synapto
   2058..2074    +  misc_feature   MCS (fragment): multiple cloning site
   2187..2649    +  misc_feature   IRES: internal ribosome entry site (IRES) of the encephalomyocarditis virus (EMCV)
   2663..3382    +  CDS            EGFP: the original enhanced GFP (Yang et al., 1996) mammalian codon-optimized
   3399..3482    +  CDS            large T antigen (fragment): large T antigen from SV40 (simian virus 40)
   3505..3626    +  polyA_signal   SV40 poly(A) signal: SV40 polyadenylation signal
   3660..4088    -  rep_origin     f1 ori (sequence partly withheld): f1 bacteriophage origin of replication; arrow indicates direction of (+) strand synthesis
   4115..4219    +  promoter       AmpR promoter: bla
   4221..4578    +  promoter       SV40 promoter: SV40 enhancer and early promoter
   4613..5407    +  CDS            NeoR/KanR: aminoglycoside phosphotransferase from Tn5; aph(3')-II (or nptII); confers resistance to neomycin, kanamycin, and G418 (Geneticin®)
   5428..5580    +  CDS            ble (fragment): BLE_KLEPN - Experimental evidence at protein level: Swiss-Prot protein existence level 1. Binding protein with a strong affinity to the bleomycin family of antibiotics. Binds to CL990; an antimitotic-antibiotic compound. From Klebsiella pneumoniae.
   5639..5686    +  polyA_signal   HSV TK poly(A) signal: herpes simplex virus thymidine kinase polyadenylation signal (Cole and Stacy, 1985)
   5777..5793    -  polyA_signal   bGH poly(A) signal (fragment): bovine growth hormone polyadenylation signal
   6015..6603    +  rep_origin     ori: high-copy-number ColE1/pMB1/pBR322/pUC origin of replication
>Addgene plasmid #170820 | pCMV-GABRA1-IRES2-EGFP | depositor full sequence | sequence record 331415 | pCMV-GABRA1-IRES2-EGFP sequence 6717 bps
TAGTTATTAATAGTAATCAATTACGGGGTCATTAGTTCATAGCCCATATATGGAGTTCCGCGTTACATAA
CTTACGGTAAATGGCCCGCCTGGCTGACCGCCCAACGACCCCCGCCCATTGACGTCAATAATGACGTATG
TTCCCATAGTAACGCCAATAGGGACTTTCCATTGACGTCAATGGGTGGAGTATTTACGGTAAACTGCCCA
CTTGGCAGTACATCAAGTGTATCATATGCCAAGTACGCCCCCTATTGACGTCAATGACGGTAAATGGCCC
GCCTGGCATTATGCCCAGTACATGACCTTATGGGACTTTCCTACTTGGCAGTACATCTACGTATTAGTCA
TCGCTATTACCATGGTGATGCGGTTTTGGCAGTACATCAATGGGCGTGGATAGCGGTTTGACTCACGGGG
ATTTCCAAGTCTCCACCCCATTGACGTCAATGGGAGTTTGTTTTGGCACCAAAATCAACGGGACTTTCCA
AAATGTCGTAACAACTCCGCCCCATTGACGCAAATGGGCGGTAGGCGTGTACGGTGGGAGGTCTATATAA
GCAGAGCTGGTTTAGTGAACCGTCAGATCCGCTAGCGCTACCGGACTCAGATCTCGAGCTCAAGCTTCGA
ATTCGTCGACTGGATCCGGTACCGAGGAGATCTGCCGCCGCGATCGCCATGAGGAAAAGTCCAGGTCTGT
CTGACTGTCTTTGGGCCTGGATCCTCCTTCTGAGCACACTGACTGGAAGAAGCTATGGACAGCCGTCATT
ACAAGATGAACTTAAAGACAATACCACTGTCTTCACCAGGATTTTGGACAGACTCCTAGATGGTTATGAC
AATCGCCTGAGACCAGGATTGGGAGAGCGTGTAACCGAAGTGAAGACTGATATCTTCGTCACCAGTTTCG
GACCCGTTTCAGACCATGATATGGAATATACAATAGATGTATTTTTCCGTCAAAGCTGGAAGGATGAAAG
GTTAAAATTTAAAGGACCTATGACAGTCCTCCGGTTAAATAACCTAATGGCAAGTAAAATCTGGACTCCG
GACACATTTTTCCACAATGGAAAGAAGTCAGTGGCCCACAACATGACCATGCCCAACAAACTCCTGCGGA
TCACAGAGGATGGCACCTTGCTGTACACCATGAGGCTGACAGTGAGAGCTGAATGTCCGATGCATTTGGA
GGACTTCCCTATGGATGCCCATGCTTGCCCACTAAAATTTGGAAGTTATGCTTATACAAGAGCAGAAGTT
GTTTATGAATGGACCAGAGAGCCAGCACGCTCAGTGGTTGTAGCAGAAGATGGATCACGTCTAAACCAGT
ATGACCTTCTTGGACAAACAGTAGACTCTGGAATTGTCCAGTCAAGTACAGGAGAATATGTTGTTATGAC
CACTCATTTCCACTTGAAGAGAAAGATTGGCTACTTTGTTATTCAAACATACCTGCCATGCATAATGACA
GTGATTCTCTCACAAGTCTCCTTCTGGCTCAACAGAGAGTCTGTACCAGCAAGAACTGTCTTTGGAGTAA
CAACTGTGCTCACCATGACAACATTGAGCATCAGTGCCAGAAACTCCCTCCCTAAGGTGGCTTATGCAAC
AGCTATGGATTGGTTTATTGCCGTGTGCTATGCCTTTGTGTTCTCAGCTCTGATTGAGTTTGCCACAGTA
AACTATTTCACTAAGAGAGGTTATGCATGGGATGGCAAAAGTGTGGTTCCAGAAAAGCCAAAGAAAGTAA
AGGATCCTCTTATTAAGAAAAACAACACTTACGCTCCAACAGCAACCAGCTACACCCCTAATTTGGCCAG
GGGCGACCCGGGCTTAGCCACCATTGCTAAAAGTGCAACCATAGAACCTAAAGAGGTCAAGCCCGAAACA
AAACCACCAGAACCCAAGAAAACCTTTAACAGTGTCAGCAAAATTGACCGACTGTCAAGAATAGCCTTCC
CGCTGCTATTTGGAATCTTTAACTTAGTCTACTGGGCTACGTATTTAAACAGAGAGCCTCAGCTAAAAGC
CCCCACACCACATCAATAAACGGCCGGCCGCGGGCCCGGGATCCGCCCCTCTCCCTCCCCCCCCCCTAAC
GTTACTGGCCGAAGCCGCTTGGAATAAGGCCGGTGTGCGTTTGTCTATATGTTATTTTCCACCATATTGC
CGTCTTTTGGCAATGTGAGGGCCCGGAAACCTGGCCCTGTCTTCTTGACGAGCATTCCTAGGGGTCTTTC
CCCTCTCGCCAAAGGAATGCAAGGTCTGTTGAATGTCGTGAAGGAAGCAGTTCCTCTGGAAGCTTCTTGA
AGACAAACAACGTCTGTAGCGACCCTTTGCAGGCAGCGGAACCCCCCACCTGGCGACAGGTGCCTCTGCG
GCCAAAAGCCACGTGTATAAGATACACCTGCAAAGGCGGCACAACCCCAGTGCCACGTTGTGAGTTGGAT
AGTTGTGGAAAGAGTCAAATGGCTCTCCTCAAGCGTATTCAACAAGGGGCTGAAGGATGCCCAGAAGGTA
CCCCATTGTATGGGATCTGATCTGGGGCCTCGGTGCACATGCTTTACATGTGTTTAGTCGAGGTTAAAAA
AACGTCTAGGCCCCCCGAACCACGGGGACGTGGTTTTCCTTTGAAAAACACGATGATAATATGGCCACAA
CCATGGTGAGCAAGGGCGAGGAGCTGTTCACCGGGGTGGTGCCCATCCTGGTCGAGCTGGACGGCGACGT
AAACGGCCACAAGTTCAGCGTGTCCGGCGAGGGCGAGGGCGATGCCACCTACGGCAAGCTGACCCTGAAG
TTCATCTGCACCACCGGCAAGCTGCCCGTGCCCTGGCCCACCCTCGTGACCACCCTGACCTACGGCGTGC
AGTGCTTCAGCCGCTACCCCGACCACATGAAGCAGCACGACTTCTTCAAGTCCGCCATGCCCGAAGGCTA
CGTCCAGGAGCGCACCATCTTCTTCAAGGACGACGGCAACTACAAGACCCGCGCCGAGGTGAAGTTCGAG
GGCGACACCCTGGTGAACCGCATCGAGCTGAAGGGCATCGACTTCAAGGAGGACGGCAACATCCTGGGGC
ACAAGCTGGAGTACAACTACAACAGCCACAACGTCTATATCATGGCCGACAAGCAGAAGAACGGCATCAA
GGTGAACTTCAAGATCCGCCACAACATCGAGGACGGCAGCGTGCAGCTCGCCGACCACTACCAGCAGAAC
ACCCCCATCGGCGACGGCCCCGTGCTGCTGCCCGACAACCACTACCTGAGCACCCAGTCCGCCCTGAGCA
AAGACCCCAACGAGAAGCGCGATCACATGGTCCTGCTGGAGTTCGTGACCGCCGCCGGGATCACTCTCGG
CATGGACGAGCTGTACAAGTAAAGCGGCCGCGACTCTAGATCATAATCAGCCATACCACATTTGTAGAGG
TTTTACTTGCTTTAAAAAACCTCCCACACCTCCCCCTGAACCTGAAACATAAAATGAATGCAATTGTTGT
TGTTAACTTGTTTATTGCAGCTTATAATGGTTACAAATAAAGCAATAGCATCACAAATTTCACAAATAAA
GCATTTTTTTCACTGCATTCTAGTTGTGGTTTGTCCAAACTCATCAATGTATCTTAAGGCGTAAATTGTA
AGCGTTAATATTTTGTTAAAATTCGCGTTAAATTTTTGTTAAATCAGCTCATTTTTTAACCAATAGGCCG
AAATCGGCAAAATCCCTTATAAATCAAAAGAATAGACCGAGATAGGGT
[37 nt withheld, positions 3759-3795]
AAAGAACGTGGACTCCAACGTCAAAGG
[49 nt withheld, positions 3823-3871]
T
[91 nt withheld, positions 3873-3963]
G
[124 nt withheld, positions 3965-4088]
CAGGTGGCACTTTTCGGGGAAATGTGCGCGGAACCCCTATTTGTTTATTTTTCTAAATACATTCAAATAT
GTATCCGCTCATGAGACAATAACCCTGATAAATGCTTCAATAATATTGAAAAAGGAAGAGTCCTGAGGCG
GAAAGAACCAGCTGTGGAATGTGTGTCAGTTAGGGTGTGGAAAGTCCCCAGGCTCCCCAGCAGGCAGAAG
TATGCAAAGCATGCATCTCAATTAGTCAGCAACCAGGTGTGGAAAGTCCCCAGGCTCCCCAGCAGGCAGA
AGTATGCAAAGCATGCATCTCAATTAGTCAGCAACCATAGTCCCGCCCCTAACTCCGCCCATCCCGCCCC
TAACTCCGCCCAGTTCCGCCCATTCTCCGCCCCATGGCTGACTAATTTTTTTTATTTATGCAGAGGCCGA
GGCCGCCTCGGCCTCTGAGCTATTCCAGAAGTAGTGAGGAGGCTTTTTTGGAGGCCTAGGCTTTTGCAAA
GATCGATCAAGAGACAGGATGAGGATCGTTTCGCATGATTGAACAAGATGGATTGCACGCAGGTTCTCCG
GCCGCTTGGGTGGAGAGGCTATTCGGCTATGACTGGGCACAACAGACAATCGGCTGCTCTGATGCCGCCG
TGTTCCGGCTGTCAGCGCAGGGGCGCCCGGTTCTTTTTGTCAAGACCGACCTGTCCGGTGCCCTGAATGA
ACTGCAAGACGAGGCAGCGCGGCTATCGTGGCTGGCCACGACGGGCGTTCCTTGCGCAGCTGTGCTCGAC
GTTGTCACTGAAGCGGGAAGGGACTGGCTGCTATTGGGCGAAGTGCCGGGGCAGGATCTCCTGTCATCTC
ACCTTGCTCCTGCCGAGAAAGTATCCATCATGGCTGATGCAATGCGGCGGCTGCATACGCTTGATCCGGC
TACCTGCCCATTCGACCACCAAGCGAAACATCGCATCGAGCGAGCACGTACTCGGATGGAAGCCGGTCTT
GTCGATCAGGATGATCTGGACGAAGAGCATCAGGGGCTCGCGCCAGCCGAACTGTTCGCCAGGCTCAAGG
CGAGCATGCCCGACGGCGAGGATCTCGTCGTGACCCATGGCGATGCCTGCTTGCCGAATATCATGGTGGA
AAATGGCCGCTTTTCTGGATTCATCGACTGTGGCCGGCTGGGTGTGGCGGACCGCTATCAGGACATAGCG
TTGGCTACCCGTGATATTGCTGAAGAGCTTGGCGGCGAATGGGCTGACCGCTTCCTCGTGCTTTACGGTA
TCGCCGCTCCCGATTCGCAGCGCATCGCCTTCTATCGCCTTCTTGACGAGTTCTTCTGAGCGGGACTCTG
GGGTTCGAAATGACCGACCAAGCGACGCCCAACCTGCCATCACGAGATTTCGATTCCACCGCCGCCTTCT
ATGAAAGGTTGGGCTTCGGAATCGTTTTCCGGGACGCCGGCTGGATGATCCTCCAGCGCGGGGATCTCAT
GCTGGAGTTCTTCGCCCACCCTAGGGGGAGGCTAACTGAAACACGGAAGGAGACAATACCGGAAGGAACC
CGCGCTATGACGGCAATAAAAAGACAGAATAAAACGCACGGTGTTGGGTCGTTTGTTCATAAACGCGGGG
TTCGGTCCCAGGGCTGGCACTCTGTCGATACCCCACCGAGACCCCATTGGGGCCAATACGCCCGCGTTTC
TTCCTTTTCCCCACCCCACCCCCCAAGTTCGGGTGAAGGCCCAGGGCTCGCAGCCAACGTCGGGGCGGCA
GGCCCTGCCATAGCCTCAGGTTACTCATATATACTTTAGATTGATTTAAAACTTCATTTTTAATTTAAAA
GGATCTAGGTGAAGATCCTTTTTGATAATCTCATGACCAAAATCCCTTAACGTGAGTTTTCGTTCCACTG
AGCGTCAGACCCCGTAGAAAAGATCAAAGGATCTTCTTGAGATCCTTTTTTTCTGCGCGTAATCTGCTGC
TTGCAAACAAAAAAACCACCGCTACCAGCGGTGGTTTGTTTGCCGGATCAAGAGCTACCAACTCTTTTTC
CGAAGGTAACTGGCTTCAGCAGAGCGCAGATACCAAATACTGTCCTTCTAGTGTAGCCGTAGTTAGGCCA
CCACTTCAAGAACTCTGTAGCACCGCCTACATACCTCGCTCTGCTAATCCTGTTACCAGTGGCTGCTGCC
AGTGGCGATAAGTCGTGTCTTACCGGGTTGGACTCAAGACGATAGTTACCGGATAAGGCGCAGCGGTCGG
GCTGAACGGGGGGTTCGTGCACACAGCCCAGCTTGGAGCGAACGACCTACACCGAACTGAGATACCTACA
GCGTGAGCTATGAGAAAGCGCCACGCTTCCCGAAGGGAGAAAGGCGGACAGGTATCCGGTAAGCGGCAGG
GTCGGAACAGGAGAGCGCACGAGGGAGCTTCCAGGGGGAAACGCCTGGTATCTTTATAGTCCTGTCGGGT
TTCGCCACCTCTGACTTGAGCGTCGATTTTTGTGATGCTCGTCAGGGGGGCGGAGCCTATGGAAAAACGC
CAGCAACGCGGCCTTTTTACGGTTCCTGGCCTTTTGCTGGCCTTTTGCTCACATGTTCTTTCCTGCGTTA
TCCCCTGATTCTGTGGATAACCGTATTACCGCCATGCAT
