Features (pLannotate 1.2.2; 18 found; start..end, strand, type, name):
      2..305     +  enhancer       CMV enhancer: human cytomegalovirus immediate early enhancer
    306..509     +  promoter       CMV promoter: human cytomegalovirus (CMV) immediate early promoter
    532..575     +  misc_feature   MCS (fragment): multiple cloning site
    620..1987    +  CDS            GABRA1: GBRA1_HUMAN - Experimental evidence at protein level: Swiss-Prot protein existence level 1. Ligand-gated chloride channel which is a component of the heteropentameric receptor for GABA, the major inhibitory neurotransmitter in the brain (PubMed:23909897, PubMed:25489750, PubMed:29950725). Plays an important role in the formation of functional inhibitory GABAergic synapses in addition to mediating synaptic inhibition as a GABA-gated ion channel (PubMed:23909897, PubMed:25489750). The gamma2 subunit is necessary but not sufficient for a rapid formation of active synaptic contacts and the synapto
   1999..2015    +  misc_feature   MCS (fragment): multiple cloning site
   2017..2603    +  misc_feature   IRES2: internal ribosome entry site (IRES) of the encephalomyocarditis virus (EMCV)
   2604..3323    +  CDS            EGFP: the original enhanced GFP (Yang et al., 1996) mammalian codon-optimized
   3340..3423    +  CDS            large T antigen (fragment): large T antigen from SV40 (simian virus 40)
   3446..3567    +  polyA_signal   SV40 poly(A) signal: SV40 polyadenylation signal
   3601..4029    -  rep_origin     f1 ori (sequence partly withheld): f1 bacteriophage origin of replication; arrow indicates direction of (+) strand synthesis
   4056..4160    +  promoter       AmpR promoter: bla
   4162..4519    +  promoter       SV40 promoter: SV40 enhancer and early promoter
   4554..5348    +  CDS            NeoR/KanR: aminoglycoside phosphotransferase from Tn5; aph(3')-II (or nptII); confers resistance to neomycin, kanamycin, and G418 (Geneticin®)
   5369..5521    +  CDS            ble (fragment): BLE_KLEPN - Experimental evidence at protein level: Swiss-Prot protein existence level 1. Binding protein with a strong affinity to the bleomycin family of antibiotics. Binds to CL990; an antimitotic-antibiotic compound. From Klebsiella pneumoniae.
   5580..5627    +  polyA_signal   HSV TK poly(A) signal: herpes simplex virus thymidine kinase polyadenylation signal (Cole and Stacy, 1985)
   5718..5734    -  polyA_signal   bGH poly(A) signal (fragment): bovine growth hormone polyadenylation signal
   5956..6544    +  rep_origin     ori: high-copy-number ColE1/pMB1/pBR322/pUC origin of replication
   6659..6717    +  enhancer       CMV enhancer (fragment): human cytomegalovirus immediate early enhancer
>Addgene plasmid #170820 | pCMV-GABRA1-IRES2-EGFP | addgene full sequence | sequence record 338272 | Addgene NGS Result
GCGTTACATAACTTACGGTAAATGGCCCGCCTGGCTGACCGCCCAACGACCCCCGCCCATTGACGTCAAT
AATGACGTATGTTCCCATAGTAACGCCAATAGGGACTTTCCATTGACGTCAATGGGTGGAGTATTTACGG
TAAACTGCCCACTTGGCAGTACATCAAGTGTATCATATGCCAAGTACGCCCCCTATTGACGTCAATGACG
GTAAATGGCCCGCCTGGCATTATGCCCAGTACATGACCTTATGGGACTTTCCTACTTGGCAGTACATCTA
CGTATTAGTCATCGCTATTACCATGGTGATGCGGTTTTGGCAGTACATCAATGGGCGTGGATAGCGGTTT
GACTCACGGGGATTTCCAAGTCTCCACCCCATTGACGTCAATGGGAGTTTGTTTTGGCACCAAAATCAAC
GGGACTTTCCAAAATGTCGTAACAACTCCGCCCCATTGACGCAAATGGGCGGTAGGCGTGTACGGTGGGA
GGTCTATATAAGCAGAGCTGGTTTAGTGAACCGTCAGATCCGCTAGCGCTACCGGACTCAGATCTCGAGC
TCAAGCTTCGAATTCGTCGACTGGATCCGGTACCGAGGAGATCTGCCGCCGCGATCGCCATGAGGAAAAG
TCCAGGTCTGTCTGACTGTCTTTGGGCCTGGATCCTCCTTCTGAGCACACTGACTGGAAGAAGCTATGGA
CAGCCGTCATTACAAGATGAACTTAAAGACAATACCACTGTCTTCACCAGGATTTTGGACAGACTCCTAG
ATGGTTATGACAATCGCCTGAGACCAGGATTGGGAGAGCGTGTAACCGAAGTGAAGACTGATATCTTCGT
CACCAGTTTCGGACCCGTTTCAGACCATGATATGGAATATACAATAGATGTATTTTTCCGTCAAAGCTGG
AAGGATGAAAGGTTAAAATTTAAAGGACCTATGACAGTCCTCCGGTTAAATAACCTAATGGCAAGTAAAA
TCTGGACTCCGGACACATTTTTCCACAATGGAAAGAAGTCAGTGGCCCACAACATGACCATGCCCAACAA
ACTCCTGCGGATCACAGAGGATGGCACCTTGCTGTACACCATGAGGCTGACAGTGAGAGCTGAATGTCCG
ATGCATTTGGAGGACTTCCCTATGGATGCCCATGCTTGCCCACTAAAATTTGGAAGTTATGCTTATACAA
GAGCAGAAGTTGTTTATGAATGGACCAGAGAGCCAGCACGCTCAGTGGTTGTAGCAGAAGATGGATCACG
TCTAAACCAGTATGACCTTCTTGGACAAACAGTAGACTCTGGAATTGTCCAGTCAAGTACAGGAGAATAT
GTTGTTATGACCACTCATTTCCACTTGAAGAGAAAGATTGGCTACTTTGTTATTCAAACATACCTGCCAT
GCATAATGACAGTGATTCTCTCACAAGTCTCCTTCTGGCTCAACAGAGAGTCTGTACCAGCAAGAACTGT
CTTTGGAGTAACAACTGTGCTCACCATGACAACATTGAGCATCAGTGCCAGAAACTCCCTCCCTAAGGTG
GCTTATGCAACAGCTATGGATTGGTTTATTGCCGTGTGCTATGCCTTTGTGTTCTCAGCTCTGATTGAGT
TTGCCACAGTAAACTATTTCACTAAGAGAGGTTATGCATGGGATGGCAAAAGTGTGGTTCCAGAAAAGCC
AAAGAAAGTAAAGGATCCTCTTATTAAGAAAAACAACACTTACGCTCCAACAGCAACCAGCTACACCCCT
AATTTGGCCAGGGGCGACCCGGGCTTAGCCACCATTGCTAAAAGTGCAACCATAGAACCTAAAGAGGTCA
AGCCCGAAACAAAACCACCAGAACCCAAGAAAACCTTTAACAGTGTCAGCAAAATTGACCGACTGTCAAG
AATAGCCTTCCCGCTGCTATTTGGAATCTTTAACTTAGTCTACTGGGCTACGTATTTAAACAGAGAGCCT
CAGCTAAAAGCCCCCACACCACATCAATAAACGGCCGGCCGCGGGCCCGGGATCCGCCCCTCTCCCTCCC
CCCCCCCTAACGTTACTGGCCGAAGCCGCTTGGAATAAGGCCGGTGTGCGTTTGTCTATATGTTATTTTC
CACCATATTGCCGTCTTTTGGCAATGTGAGGGCCCGGAAACCTGGCCCTGTCTTCTTGACGAGCATTCCT
AGGGGTCTTTCCCCTCTCGCCAAAGGAATGCAAGGTCTGTTGAATGTCGTGAAGGAAGCAGTTCCTCTGG
AAGCTTCTTGAAGACAAACAACGTCTGTAGCGACCCTTTGCAGGCAGCGGAACCCCCCACCTGGCGACAG
GTGCCTCTGCGGCCAAAAGCCACGTGTATAAGATACACCTGCAAAGGCGGCACAACCCCAGTGCCACGTT
GTGAGTTGGATAGTTGTGGAAAGAGTCAAATGGCTCTCCTCAAGCGTATTCAACAAGGGGCTGAAGGATG
CCCAGAAGGTACCCCATTGTATGGGATCTGATCTGGGGCCTCGGTACACATGCTTTACATGTGTTTAGTC
GAGGTTAAAAAAACGTCTAGGCCCCCCGAACCACGGGGACGTGGTTTTCCTTTGAAAAACACGATGATAA
TATGGCCACAACCATGGTGAGCAAGGGCGAGGAGCTGTTCACCGGGGTGGTGCCCATCCTGGTCGAGCTG
GACGGCGACGTAAACGGCCACAAGTTCAGCGTGTCCGGCGAGGGCGAGGGCGATGCCACCTACGGCAAGC
TGACCCTGAAGTTCATCTGCACCACCGGCAAGCTGCCCGTGCCCTGGCCCACCCTCGTGACCACCCTGAC
CTACGGCGTGCAGTGCTTCAGCCGCTACCCCGACCACATGAAGCAGCACGACTTCTTCAAGTCCGCCATG
CCCGAAGGCTACGTCCAGGAGCGCACCATCTTCTTCAAGGACGACGGCAACTACAAGACCCGCGCCGAGG
TGAAGTTCGAGGGCGACACCCTGGTGAACCGCATCGAGCTGAAGGGCATCGACTTCAAGGAGGACGGCAA
CATCCTGGGGCACAAGCTGGAGTACAACTACAACAGCCACAACGTCTATATCATGGCCGACAAGCAGAAG
AACGGCATCAAGGTGAACTTCAAGATCCGCCACAACATCGAGGACGGCAGCGTGCAGCTCGCCGACCACT
ACCAGCAGAACACCCCCATCGGCGACGGCCCCGTGCTGCTGCCCGACAACCACTACCTGAGCACCCAGTC
CGCCCTGAGCAAAGACCCCAACGAGAAGCGCGATCACATGGTCCTGCTGGAGTTCGTGACCGCCGCCGGG
ATCACTCTCGGCATGGACGAGCTGTACAAGTAAAGCGGCCGCGACTCTAGATCATAATCAGCCATACCAC
ATTTGTAGAGGTTTTACTTGCTTTAAAAAACCTCCCACACCTCCCCCTGAACCTGAAACATAAAATGAAT
GCAATTGTTGTTGTTAACTTGTTTATTGCAGCTTATAATGGTTACAAATAAAGCAATAGCATCACAAATT
TCACAAATAAAGCATTTTTTTCACTGCATTCTAGTTGTGGTTTGTCCAAACTCATCAATGTATCTTAAGG
CGTAAATTGTAAGCGTTAATATTTTGTTAAAATTCGCGTTAAATTTTTGTTAAATCAGCTCATTTTTTAA
CCAATAGGCCGAAATCGGCAAAATCCCTTATAAATCAAAAGAATAGACCGAGATAGGGT
[37 nt withheld, positions 3700-3736]
AAAGAACGTGGACTCCAACGTCAAAGG
[49 nt withheld, positions 3764-3812]
T
[91 nt withheld, positions 3814-3904]
G
[124 nt withheld, positions 3906-4029]
CAGGTGGCACTTTTCGGGGAAATGTGCGCGGAACCCCTATTTGTTTATTTTTCTAAATACATTCAAATAT
GTATCCGCTCATGAGACAATAACCCTGATAAATGCTTCAATAATATTGAAAAAGGAAGAGTCCTGAGGCG
GAAAGAACCAGCTGTGGAATGTGTGTCAGTTAGGGTGTGGAAAGTCCCCAGGCTCCCCAGCAGGCAGAAG
TATGCAAAGCATGCATCTCAATTAGTCAGCAACCAGGTGTGGAAAGTCCCCAGGCTCCCCAGCAGGCAGA
AGTATGCAAAGCATGCATCTCAATTAGTCAGCAACCATAGTCCCGCCCCTAACTCCGCCCATCCCGCCCC
TAACTCCGCCCAGTTCCGCCCATTCTCCGCCCCATGGCTGACTAATTTTTTTTATTTATGCAGAGGCCGA
GGCCGCCTCGGCCTCTGAGCTATTCCAGAAGTAGTGAGGAGGCTTTTTTGGAGGCCTAGGCTTTTGCAAA
GATCGATCAAGAGACAGGATGAGGATCGTTTCGCATGATTGAACAAGATGGATTGCACGCAGGTTCTCCG
GCCGCTTGGGTGGAGAGGCTATTCGGCTATGACTGGGCACAACAGACAATCGGCTGCTCTGATGCCGCCG
TGTTCCGGCTGTCAGCGCAGGGGCGCCCGGTTCTTTTTGTCAAGACCGACCTGTCCGGTGCCCTGAATGA
ACTGCAAGACGAGGCAGCGCGGCTATCGTGGCTGGCCACGACGGGCGTTCCTTGCGCAGCTGTGCTCGAC
GTTGTCACTGAAGCGGGAAGGGACTGGCTGCTATTGGGCGAAGTGCCGGGGCAGGATCTCCTGTCATCTC
ACCTTGCTCCTGCCGAGAAAGTATCCATCATGGCTGATGCAATGCGGCGGCTGCATACGCTTGATCCGGC
TACCTGCCCATTCGACCACCAAGCGAAACATCGCATCGAGCGAGCACGTACTCGGATGGAAGCCGGTCTT
GTCGATCAGGATGATCTGGACGAAGAGCATCAGGGGCTCGCGCCAGCCGAACTGTTCGCCAGGCTCAAGG
CGAGCATGCCCGACGGCGAGGATCTCGTCGTGACCCATGGCGATGCCTGCTTGCCGAATATCATGGTGGA
AAATGGCCGCTTTTCTGGATTCATCGACTGTGGCCGGCTGGGTGTGGCGGACCGCTATCAGGACATAGCG
TTGGCTACCCGTGATATTGCTGAAGAGCTTGGCGGCGAATGGGCTGACCGCTTCCTCGTGCTTTACGGTA
TCGCCGCTCCCGATTCGCAGCGCATCGCCTTCTATCGCCTTCTTGACGAGTTCTTCTGAGCGGGACTCTG
GGGTTCGAAATGACCGACCAAGCGACGCCCAACCTGCCATCACGAGATTTCGATTCCACCGCCGCCTTCT
ATGAAAGGTTGGGCTTCGGAATCGTTTTCCGGGACGCCGGCTGGATGATCCTCCAGCGCGGGGATCTCAT
GCTGGAGTTCTTCGCCCACCCTAGGGGGAGGCTAACTGAAACACGGAAGGAGACAATACCGGAAGGAACC
CGCGCTATGACGGCAATAAAAAGACAGAATAAAACGCACGGTGTTGGGTCGTTTGTTCATAAACGCGGGG
TTCGGTCCCAGGGCTGGCACTCTGTCGATACCCCACCGAGACCCCATTGGGGCCAATACGCCCGCGTTTC
TTCCTTTTCCCCACCCCACCCCCCAAGTTCGGGTGAAGGCCCAGGGCTCGCAGCCAACGTCGGGGCGGCA
GGCCCTGCCATAGCCTCAGGTTACTCATATATACTTTAGATTGATTTAAAACTTCATTTTTAATTTAAAA
GGATCTAGGTGAAGATCCTTTTTGATAATCTCATGACCAAAATCCCTTAACGTGAGTTTTCGTTCCACTG
AGCGTCAGACCCCGTAGAAAAGATCAAAGGATCTTCTTGAGATCCTTTTTTTCTGCGCGTAATCTGCTGC
TTGCAAACAAAAAAACCACCGCTACCAGCGGTGGTTTGTTTGCCGGATCAAGAGCTACCAACTCTTTTTC
CGAAGGTAACTGGCTTCAGCAGAGCGCAGATACCAAATACTGTTCTTCTAGTGTAGCCGTAGTTAGGCCA
CCACTTCAAGAACTCTGTAGCACCGCCTACATACCTCGCTCTGCTAATCCTGTTACCAGTGGCTGCTGCC
AGTGGCGATAAGTCGTGTCTTACCGGGTTGGACTCAAGACGATAGTTACCGGATAAGGCGCAGCGGTCGG
GCTGAACGGGGGGTTCGTGCACACAGCCCAGCTTGGAGCGAACGACCTACACCGAACTGAGATACCTACA
GCGTGAGCTATGAGAAAGCGCCACGCTTCCCGAAGGGAGAAAGGCGGACAGGTATCCGGTAAGCGGCAGG
GTCGGAACAGGAGAGCGCACGAGGGAGCTTCCAGGGGGAAACGCCTGGTATCTTTATAGTCCTGTCGGGT
TTCGCCACCTCTGACTTGAGCGTCGATTTTTGTGATGCTCGTCAGGGGGGCGGAGCCTATGGAAAAACGC
CAGCAACGCGGCCTTTTTACGGTTCCTGGCCTTTTGCTGGCCTTTTGCTCACATGTTCTTTCCTGCGTTA
TCCCCTGATTCTGTGGATAACCGTATTACCGCCATGCATTAGTTATTAATAGTAATCAATTACGGGGTCA
TTAGTTCATAGCCCATATATGGAGTTCC
